>Addgene plasmid #14315 | pAG416GAL-EGFP-ccdB | depositor full sequence | sequence record 7978 | Author sequence
GACGAAAGGGCCTCGTGATACGCCTATTTTTATAGGTTAATGTCATGATAATAATGGTTTCTTAGGACGG
ATCGCTTGCCTGTAACTTACACGCGCCTCGTATCTTTTAATGATGGAATAATTTGGGAATTTACTCTGTG
TTTATTTATTTTTATGTTTTGTATTTGGATTTTAGAAAGTAAATAAAGAAGGTAGAAGAGTTACGGAATG
AAGAAAAAAAAATAAACAAAGGTTTAAAAAATTTCAACAAAAAGCGTACTTTACATATATATTTATTAGA
CAAGAAAAGCAGATTAAATAGATATACATTCGATTAACGATAAGTAAAATGTAAAATCACAGGATTTTCG
TGTGTGGTCTTCTACACAGACAAGATGAAACAATTCGGCATTAATACCTGAGAGCAGGAAGAGCAAGATA
AAAGGTAGTATTTGTTGGCGATCCCCCTAGAGTCTTTTACATCTTCGGAAAACAAAAACTATTTTTTCTT
TAATTTCTTTTTTTACTTTCTATTTTTAATTTATATATTTATATTAAAAAATTTAAATTATAATTATTTT
TATAGCACGTGATGAAAAGGACCCAGGTGGCACTTTTCGGGGAAATGTGCGCGGAACCCCTATTTGTTTA
TTTTTCTAAATACATTCAAATATGTATCCGCTCATGAGACAATAACCCTGATAAATGCTTCAATAATATT
GAAAAAGGAAGAGTATGAGTATTCAACATTTCCGTGTCGCCCTTATTCCCTTTTTTGCGGCATTTTGCCT
TCCTGTTTTTGCTCACCCAGAAACGCTGGTGAAAGTAAAAGATGCTGAAGATCAGTTGGGTGCACGAGTG
GGTTACATCGAACTGGATCTCAACAGCGGTAAGATCCTTGAGAGTTTTCGCCCCGAAGAACGTTTTCCAA
TGATGAGCACTTTTAAAGTTCTGCTATGTGGCGCGGTATTATCCCGTATTGACGCCGGGCAAGAGCAACT
CGGTCGCCGCATACACTATTCTCAGAATGACTTGGTTGAGTACTCACCAGTCACAGAAAAGCATCTTACG
GATGGCATGACAGTAAGAGAATTATGCAGTGCTGCCATAACCATGAGTGATAACACTGCGGCCAACTTAC
TTCTGACAACGATCGGAGGACCGAAGGAGCTAACCGCTTTTTTGCACAACATGGGGGATCATGTAACTCG
CCTTGATCGTTGGGAACCGGAGCTGAATGAAGCCATACCAAACGACGAGCGTGACACCACGATGCCTGTA
GCAATGGCAACAACGTTGCGCAAACTATTAACTGGCGAACTACTTACTCTAGCTTCCCGGCAACAATTAA
TAGACTGGATGGAGGCGGATAAAGTTGCAGGACCACTTCTGCGCTCGGCCCTTCCGGCTGGCTGGTTTAT
TGCTGATAAATCTGGAGCCGGTGAGCGTGGGTCTCGCGGTATCATTGCAGCACTGGGGCCAGATGGTAAG
CCCTCCCGTATCGTAGTTATCTACACGACGGGGAGTCAGGCAACTATGGATGAACGAAATAGACAGATCG
CTGAGATAGGTGCCTCACTGATTAAGCATTGGTAACTGTCAGACCAAGTTTACTCATATATACTTTAGAT
TGATTTAAAACTTCATTTTTAATTTAAAAGGATCTAGGTGAAGATCCTTTTTGATAATCTCATGACCAAA
ATCCCTTAACGTGAGTTTTCGTTCCACTGAGCGTCAGACCCCGTAGAAAAGATCAAAGGATCTTCTTGAG
ATCCTTTTTTTCTGCGCGTAATCTGCTGCTTGCAAACAAAAAAACCACCGCTACCAGCGGTGGTTTGTTT
GCCGGATCAAGAGCTACCAACTCTTTTTCCGAAGGTAACTGGCTTCAGCAGAGCGCAGATACCAAATACT
GTCCTTCTAGTGTAGCCGTAGTTAGGCCACCACTTCAAGAACTCTGTAGCACCGCCTACATACCTCGCTC
TGCTAATCCTGTTACCAGTGGCTGCTGCCAGTGGCGATAAGTCGTGTCTTACCGGGTTGGACTCAAGACG
ATAGTTACCGGATAAGGCGCAGCGGTCGGGCTGAACGGGGGGTTCGTGCACACAGCCCAGCTTGGAGCGA
ACGACCTACACCGAACTGAGATACCTACAGCGTGAGCTATGAGAAAGCGCCACGCTTCCCGAAGGGAGAA
AGGCGGACAGGTATCCGGTAAGCGGCAGGGTCGGAACAGGAGAGCGCACGAGGGAGCTTCCAGGGGGAAA
CGCCTGGTATCTTTATAGTCCTGTCGGGTTTCGCCACCTCTGACTTGAGCGTCGATTTTTGTGATGCTCG
TCAGGGGGGCGGAGCCTATGGAAAAACGCCAGCAACGCGGCCTTTTTACGGTTCCTGGCCTTTTGCTGGC
CTTTTGCTCACATGTTCTTTCCTGCGTTATCCCCTGATTCTGTGGATAACCGTATTACCGCCTTTGAGTG
AGCTGATACCGCTCGCCGCAGCCGAACGACCGAGCGCAGCGAGTCAGTGAGCGAGGAAGCGGAAGAGCGC
CCAATACGCAAACCGCCTCTCCCCGCGCGTTGGCCGATTCATTAATGCAGCTGGCACGACAGGTTTCCCG
ACTGGAAAGCGGGCAGTGAGCGCAACGCAATTAATGTGAGTTACCTCACTCATTAGGCACCCCAGGCTTT
ACACTTTATGCTTCCGGCTCCTATGTTGTGTGGAATTGTGAGCGGATAACAATTTCACACAGGAAACAGC
TATGACCATGATTACGCCAAGCGCGCAATTAACCCTCACTAAAGGGAACAAAAGCTGGAGCTCTAGTACG
GATTAGAAGCCGCCGAGCGGGCGACAGCCCTCCGACGGAAGACTCTCCTCCGTGCGTCCTCGTCTTCACC
GGTCGCGTTCCTGAAACGCAGATGTGCCTCGCGCCGCACTGCTCCGAACAATAAAGATTCTACAATACTA
GCTTTTATGGTTATGAAGAGGAAAAATTGGCAGTAACCTGGCCCCACAAACCTTCAAATTAACGAATCAA
ATTAACAACCATAGGATGATAATGCGATTAGTTTTTTAGCCTTATTTCTGGGGTAATTAATCAGCGAAGC
GATGATTTTTGATCTATTAACAGATATATAAATGGAAAAGCTGCATAACCACTTTAACTAATACTTTCAA
CATTTTCAGTTTGTATTACTTCTTATTCAAATGTCATAAAAGTATCAACAAAAAATTGTTAATATACCTC
TATACTTTAACGTCAAGGAGAAAAAACCCCGGATTCTAGAACTAGTGGATCCCCCGGGACAAAATGGTGA
GCAAGGGCGAGGAGCTGTTCACCGGGGTGGTGCCCATCCTGGTCGAGCTGGACGGCGACGTAAACGGCCA
CAAGTTCAGCGTGTCCGGCGAGGGCGAGGGCGATGCCACCTACGGCAAGCTGACCCTGAAGTTCATCTGC
ACCACCGGCAAGCTGCCCGTGCCCTGGCCCACCCTCGTGACCACCCTGACCTACGGCGTGCAGTGCTTCA
GCCGCTACCCCGACCACATGAAGCAGCACGACTTCTTCAAGTCCGCCATGCCCGAAGGCTACGTCCAGGA
GCGCACCATCTTCTTCAAGGACGACGGCAACTACAAGACCCGCGCCGAGGTGAAGTTCGAGGGCGACACC
CTGGTGAACCGCATCGAGCTGAAGGGCATCGACTTCAAGGAGGACGGCAACATCCTGGGGCACAAGCTGG
AGTACAACTACAACAGCCACAACGTCTATATCATGGCCGACAAGCAGAAGAACGGCATCAAGGTGAACTT
CAAGATCCGCCACAACATCGAGGACGGCAGCGTGCAGCTCGCCGACCACTACCAGCAGAACACCCCCATC
GGCGACGGCCCCGTGCTGCTGCCCGACAACCACTACCTGAGCACCCAGTCCGCCCTGAGCAAAGACCCCA
ACGAGAAGCGCGATCACATGGTCCTGCTGGAGTTCGTGACCGCCGCCGGGATCACTCTCGGCATGGACGA
GCTGTACAAGGGTGGACCAGGTGGTGGACATCAAACAAGTTTGTACAAAAAAGCTGAACGAGAAACGTAA
AATGATATAAATATCAATATATTAAATTAGATTTTGCATAAAAAACAGACTACATAATACTGTAAAACAC
AACATATCCAGTCACTATGGCGGCCGCATTAGGCACCCCAGGCTTTACACTTTATGCTTCCGGCTCGTAT
AATGTGTGGATTTTGAGTTAGGATCCGTCGAGATTTTCAGGAGCTAAGGAAGCTAAAATGGAGAAAAAAA
TCACTGGATATACCACCGTTGATATATCCCAATGGCATCGTAAAGAACATTTTGAGGCATTTCAGTCAGT
TGCTCAATGTACCTATAACCAGACCGTTCAGCTGGATATTACGGCCTTTTTAAAGACCGTAAAGAAAAAT
AAGCACAAGTTTTATCCGGCCTTTATTCACATTCTTGCCCGCCTGATGAATGCTCATCCGGAATTCCGTA
TGGCAATGAAAGACGGTGAGCTGGTGATATGGGATAGTGTTCACCCTTGTTACACCGTTTTCCATGAGCA
AACTGAAACGTTTTCATCGCTCTGGAGTGAATACCACGACGATTTCCGGCAGTTTCTACACATATATTCG
CAAGATGTGGCGTGTTACGGTGAAAACCTGGCCTATTTCCCTAAAGGGTTTATTGAGAATATGTTTTTCG
TCTCAGCCAATCCCTGGGTGAGTTTCACCAGTTTTGATTTAAACGTGGCCAATATGGACAACTTCTTCGC
CCCCGTTTTCACCATGGGCAAATATTATACGCAAGGCGACAAGGTGCTGATGCCGCTGGCGATTCAGGTT
CATCATGCCGTCTGTGATGGCTTCCATGTCGGCAGAATGCTTAATGAATTACAACAGTACTGCGATGAGT
GGCAGGGCGGGGCGTAAACGCCGCGTGGATCCGGCTTACTAAAAGCCAGATAACAGTATGCGTATTTGCG
CGCTGATTTTTGCGGTATAAGAATATATACTGATATGTATACCCGAAGTATGTCAAAAAGAGGTATGCTA
TGAAGCAGCGTATTACAGTGACAGTTGACAGCGACAGCTATCAGTTGCTCAAGGCATATATGATGTCAAT
ATCTCCGGTCTGGTAAGCACAACCATGCAGAATGAAGCCCGTCGTCTGCGTGCCGAACGCTGGAAAGCGG
AAAATCAGGAAGGGATGGCTGAGGTCGCCCGGTTTATTGAAATGAACGGCTCTTTTGCTGACGAGAACAG
GGGCTGGTGAAATGCAGTTTAAGGTTTACACCTATAAAAGAGAGAGCCGTTATCGTCTGTTTGTGGATGT
ACAGAGTGATATTATTGACACGCCCGGGCGACGGATGGTGATCCCCCTGGCCAGTGCACGTCTGCTGTCA
GATAAAGTCTCCCGTGAACTTTACCCGGTGGTGCATATCGGGGATGAAAGCTGGCGCATGATGACCACCG
ATATGGCCAGTGTGCCGGTCTCCGTTATCGGGGAAGAAGTGGCTGATCTCAGCCACCGCGAAAATGACAT
CAAAAACGCCATTAACCTGATGTTCTGGGGAATATAAATGTCAGGCTCCCTTATACACAGCCAGTCTGCA
GGTCGACCATAGTGACTGGATATGTTGTGTTTTACAGTATTATGTAGTCTGTTTTTTATGCAAAATCTAA
TTTAATATATTGATATTTATATCATTTTACGTTTCTCGTTCAGCTTTCTTGTACAAAGTGGTTCGATGTC
ATGTAATTAGTTATGTCACGCTTACATTCACGCCCTCCCCCCACATCCGCTCTAACCGAAAAGGAAGGAG
TTAGACAACCTGAAGTCTAGGTCCCTATTTATTTTTTTATAGTTATGTTAGTATTAAGAACGTTATTTAT
ATTTCAAATTTTTCTTTTTTTTCTGTACAGACGCGTGTACGCATGTAACATTATACTGAAAACCTTGCTT
GAGAAGGTTTTGGGACGCTCGAAGGCTTTAATTTGCGGCCGGTACCCAATTCGCCCTATAGTGAGTCGTA
TTACGCGCGCTCACTGGCCGTCGTTTTACAACGTCGTGACTGGGAAAACCCTGGCGTTACCCAACTTAAT
CGCCTTGCAGCACATCCCCCTTTCGCCAGCTGGCGTAATAGCGAAGAGGCCCGCACCGATCGCCCTTCCC
AACAGTTGCGCAGCCTGAATGGCGAATGGCGCG
[124 nt withheld, positions 6194-6317]
C
[91 nt withheld, positions 6319-6409]
A
[49 nt withheld, positions 6411-6459]
CCTTTGACGTTGGAGTCCACGTTCTTT
[37 nt withheld, positions 6487-6523]
ACCCTATCTCGGTCTATTCTTTTGATTTATAAGGGATTTTGCCGATTTCGGCCTATTGGTTAAAAAATGA
GCTGATTTAACAAAAATTTAACGCGAATTTTAACAAAATATTAACGTTTACAATTTCCTGATGCGGTATT
TTCTCCTTACGCATCTGTGCGGTATTTCACACCGCATAGGGTAATAACTGATATAATTAAATTGAAGCTC
TAATTTGTGAGTTTAGTATACATGCATTTACTTATAATACAGTTTTTTAGTTTTGCTGGCCGCATCTTCT
CAAATATGCTTCCCAGCCTGCTTTTCTGTAACGTTCACCCTCTACCTTAGCATCCCTTCCCTTTGCAAAT
AGTCCTCTTCCAACAATAATAATGTCAGATCCTGTAGAGACCACATCATCCACGGTTCTATACTGTTGAC
CCAATGCGTCTCCCTTGTCATCTAAACCCACACCGGGTGTCATAATCAACCAATCGTAACCTTCATCTCT
TCCACCCATGTCTCTTTGAGCAATAAAGCCGATAACAAAATCTTTGTCGCTCTTCGCAATGTCAACAGTA
CCCTTAGTATATTCTCCAGTAGATAGGGAGCCCTTGCATGACAATTCTGCTAACATCAAAAGGCCTCTAG
GTTCCTTTGTTACTTCTTCTGCCGCCTGCTTCAAACCGCTAACAATACCTGGGCCCACCACACCGTGTGC
ATTCGTAATGTCTGCCCATTCTGCTATTCTGTATACACCCGCAGAGTACTGCAATTTGACTGTATTACCA
ATGTCAGCAAATTTTCTGTCTTCGAAGAGTAAAAAATTGTACTTGGCGGATAATGCCTTTAGCGGCTTAA
CTGTGCCCTCCATGGAAAAATCAGTCAAGATATCCACATGTGTTTTTAGTAAACAAATTTTGGGACCTAA
TGCTTCAACTAACTCCAGTAATTCCTTGGTGGTACGAACATCCAATGAAGCACACAAGTTTGTTTGCTTT
TCGTGCATGATATTAAATAGCTTGGCAGCAACAGGACTAGGATGAGTAGCAGCACGTTCCTTATATGTAG
CTTTCGACATGATTTATCTTCGTTTCCTGCAGGTTTTTGTTCTGTGCAGTTGGGTTAAGAATACTGGGCA
ATTTCATGTTTCTTCAACACTACATATGCGTATATATACCAATCTAAGTCTGTGCTCCTTCCTTCGTTCT
TCCTTCTGTTCGGAGATTACCGAATCAAAAAAATTTCAAAGAAACCGAAATCAAAAAAAAGAATAAAAAA
AAAATGATGAATTGAATTGAAAAGCTGTGGTATGGTGCACTCTCAGTACAATCTGCTCTGATGCCGCATA
GTTAAGCCAGCCCCGACACCCGCCAACACCCGCTGACGCGCCCTGACGGGCTTGTCTGCTCCCGGCATCC
GCTTACAGACAAGCTGTGACCGTCTCCGGGAGCTGCATGTGTCAGAGGTTTTCACCGTCATCACCGAAAC
GCGCGA
Features (pLannotate 1.2.2; 28 found; start..end, strand, type, name):
     70..573     -  misc_feature   CEN/ARS: S. cerevisiae CEN6 centromere fused to an autonomously replicating sequence
    610..714     +  promoter       AmpR promoter: bla
    715..1575    +  CDS            AmpR: β-lactamase; bla; confers resistance to ampicillin, carbenicillin, and related antibiotics
   1746..2334    +  rep_origin     ori: high-copy-number ColE1/pMB1/pBR322/pUC origin of replication
   2517..2609    +  CDS            lacI (fragment): lac repressor; lacI; The lac repressor binds to the lac operator to inhibit transcription in E. coli. This inhibition can be relieved by adding lactose or isopropyl-β-D-thiogalactopyranoside (IPTG).
   2622..2643    +  protein_bind   CAP binding site: CAP binding activates transcription in the presence of cAMP. E. coli catabolite activator protein
   2658..2688    +  promoter       lac promoter: promoter for the E. coli lac operon
   2696..2712    +  protein_bind   lac operator: The lac repressor binds to the lac operator to inhibit transcription in E. coli. This inhibition can be relieved by adding lactose or isopropyl-β-D-thiogalactopyranoside (IPTG). lac repressor encoded by lacI
   2757..2775    +  promoter       T3 promoter: promoter for bacteriophage T3 RNA polymerase
   2799..3240    +  promoter       GAL1 promoter: S. cerevisiae GAL1; inducible promoter, regulated by Gal4
   3255..3278    +  misc_feature   MCS (fragment): pBluescript multiple cloning site
   3284..4000    +  CDS            EGFP: EGFP is a basic (constitutively fluorescent) green fluorescent protein published in 1996, derived from Aequorea victoria. It is reported to be a rapidly-maturing weak dimer with moderate acid sensitivity.
   4025..4149    +  protein_bind   attR1: mutant version of attR; recombination site for the Gateway® LR reaction LR Clonase™
   4174..4204    +  promoter       lac UV5 promoter: E. coli lac promoter with an "up" mutation
   4228..4257    +  promoter       cat promoter (fragment): promoter of the E. coli cat gene encoding chloramphenicol acetyltransferase
   4258..4917    +  CDS            CmR: chloramphenicol acetyltransferase; cat; confers resistance to chloramphenicol
   5099..5257    +  CDS            ccdA (fragment): CCDA_ECO57 - Also known as H, letA. Experimental evidence at protein level: Swiss-Prot protein existence level 1. Antitoxin component of a type II toxin-antitoxin (TA) system which inhibits the post-segregational killing (PSK) of plasmid-free cells, also referred to as a plasmid addiction system. Binds to and blocks the activity of CcdB; will also remove bound CcdB protein from the CcdB-GyrA complex by forming a CcdA-CcdB complex, a process termed rejuvenation. Functions as a transcriptional corepressor for the ccdAB operon, repression also requires CcdB (By similarity). From Escherichia coli
   5262..5564    +  CDS            ccdB: CCDB_ECOLI - Also known as G, letB, letD. Experimental evidence at protein level: Swiss-Prot protein existence level 1. Toxic component of a type II toxin-antitoxin (TA) system, functioning in plasmid maintainence. Responsible for the post- segregational killing (PSK) of plasmid-free cells, also referred to as a plasmid addiction system. Half-life of over 2 hours. Cell killing by CcdB is accompanied by filamentation, defects in chromosome and plasmid segregation, defects in cell division, formation of anucleate cells, decreased DNA synthesis and plasmid loss. Interferes with the activity of DN
   5608..5732    -  protein_bind   attR2: mutant version of attR; recombination site for the Gateway® LR reaction LR Clonase™
   5739..5986    +  terminator     CYC1 terminator: S. cerevisiae CYC1; transcription terminator for CYC1
   6005..6023    -  promoter       T7 promoter: promoter for bacteriophage T7 RNA polymerase
   6031..6186    +  CDS            lacZα (fragment): LacZα fragment of β-galactosidase; lacZ fragment
   6194..6649    +  rep_origin     f1 ori (sequence partly withheld): f1 bacteriophage origin of replication; arrow indicates direction of (+) strand synthesis
   6650..6701    -  misc_feature   bom (fragment): basis of mobility region from pBR322
   6780..7583    -  CDS            URA3: orotidine-5'-phosphate decarboxylase, required for uracil biosynthesis; S. cerevisiae URA3; yeast auxotrophic marker, counterselectable with 5-fluoroorotic acid (5-FOA)
   7584..7799    -  promoter       URA3 promoter: S. cerevisiae URA3
   7814..7863    -  misc_feature   bom (fragment): basis of mobility region from pBR322
   7965..1       -  CDS            rop (fragment) (across the origin): Rop protein, which maintains plasmids at low copy number; rop
