[The description below was written by a language model from this plasmid's Addgene catalogue record and pLannotate feature annotations shown in this document.]
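Description:
pAG416GAL-EGFP-ccdB is an empty Gateway destination vector for galactose-inducible expression of N-terminally EGFP-tagged proteins in Saccharomyces cerevisiae. It is built on the pRS416 shuttle backbone and is a centromeric plasmid: a CEN6/ARS element provides replication and stable low-copy segregation in yeast, and the URA3 gene with its own promoter complements uracil auxotrophy and can be counterselected with 5-FOA. In E. coli the plasmid replicates from a ColE1/pUC-type origin and carries the ampicillin resistance gene. An f1 origin and remnants of the pBluescript-type lacZα region, with flanking T3 and T7 promoters, are also present from the backbone.

The expression unit runs from the Gal4-regulated GAL1 promoter into the EGFP coding sequence, followed by the Gateway cassette and the CYC1 transcription terminator. The cassette is bounded by attR1 and attR2 and contains a chloramphenicol resistance gene and the ccdB toxin gene. An LR Clonase reaction with an entry clone replaces everything between the attR sites with the gene of interest, placing it downstream of EGFP, presumably as an in-frame fusion. Because CcdB poisons DNA gyrase in ordinary E. coli strains, unrecombined vector is selected against after the reaction, while the empty vector itself must be maintained in a ccdB-tolerant strain, where chloramphenicol together with ampicillin maintains the intact cassette.

The plasmid belongs to a suite of yeast Gateway vectors designed for high-throughput genetic analysis. No insert is present, and this version suits controlled, low-copy expression of fluorescent fusions, for example to follow the localization or expression of a protein of interest.
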