Addgene plasmid #14315: pAG416GAL-EGFP-ccdB
Purpose: (Empty Backbone)
Depositing lab: Susan Lindquist. Depositing organization: Whitehead Institute for Biomedical Research. Publication: A suite of Gateway cloning vectors for high-throughput genetic analysis in Saccharomyces cerevisiae. Alberti S, Gitler AD, Lindquist S. Yeast. 2007 Oct . 24(10):913-9. 10.1002/yea.1502 PubMed 17583893.
Backbone
  Vector backbone: pRS416
  Vector type: Yeast Expression ; Gateway Destination
  Selectable markers: URA3
Growth in bacteria
  Bacterial resistance: Chloramphenicol and Ampicillin, 25 & 100 μg/mL
  Growth temperature: 37°C
  Growth strain: ccdB Survival
  Growth instructions: DB3.1, ccdB Survival
  Copy number: Unknown
Gene/Insert
  Gene/Insert name: None
  Tag / fusion protein: EGFP (N terminal on backbone)
  Cloning method: Gateway Cloning
  Sequencing primers: 5′ EGFP-C
Terms and licenses: Academic/Nonprofit Terms; Industry Terms: Not Available to Industry
Depositor comments: Type of plasmid: CEN. This plasmid contains the Gateway technology from Invitrogen; Invitrogen requires purchasing of Gateway Clonase for carrying out the Gateway recombinational cloning reaction http://www.invitrogen.com Please note that the full plasmid sequence is provided as a reference only, and may not match the exact sequence of the plasmid.
How to cite: pAG416GAL-EGFP-ccdB was a gift from Susan Lindquist (Addgene plasmid # 14315 ; http://n2t.net/addgene:14315 ; RRID:Addgene_14315)
