>Addgene plasmid #14315 | pAG416GAL-EGFP-ccdB | addgene partial sequence | sequence record 20862 | 14315 with pRS_marker
CCTTTTCATTCATCATTTTTTTTTTATTCTTTTTTTTGATTTCGGTTTCCTTGAAATTTTTTTGATTCGG
TAATCTCCGAACAGAAGGAAGAACGAAGGAAGGAGCACAGACTTAGATTGGTATATATACGCATATGTAG
TGTTGAAGAAACATGAAATTGCCCAGTATTCTTAACCCAACTGCACAGAACAAAAACCTGCAGGAAACGA
AGATAAATCATGTCGAAAGCTACATATAAGGAACGTGCTGCTACTCATCCTAGTCCTGTTGCTGCCAAGC
TATTTAATATCATGCACGAAAAGCAAACAAACTTGTGTGCTTCATTGGATGTTCGTACCACCAAGGAATT
ACTGGAGTTAGTTGAAGCATTAGGTCCCAAAATTTGTTTACTAAAAACACATGTGGATATCTTGACTGAT
TTTTCCATGGAGGGCACAGTTAAGCCGCTAAAGGCATTATCCGCCAAGTACAATTTTTTACTCTTCGAAG
ACAGAAAATTTGCTGACATTGGTAATACAGTCAAATTGCAGTACTCTGCGGGTGTATACAGAATAGCAGA
ATGGGCAGACATTACGAATGCACACGGTGTGGTGGGCCCAGGTATTGTTAGCGGTTTGAAGCAGGCGGCA
GAAGAAGTAACAAAGGAACCTAGAGGCCTTTTGATGTTAGCAGAATTGTCATGC
