>Addgene plasmid #14315 | pAG416GAL-EGFP-ccdB | addgene partial sequence | sequence record 20863 | EXFP-R 5'-GTCTTGTAGTTGCCGTCGTC-3'
TAGCCTTCGGGCATGGCGGACTTGAAGAAGTCGTGCTGCTTCATGTGGTCGGGGTAGCGGCTGAAGCACT
GCACGCCGTAGGTCAGGGTGGTCACGAGGGTGGGCCAGGGCACGGGCAGCTTGCCGGTGGTGCAGATGAA
CTTCAGGGTCAGCTTGCCGTAGGTGGCATCGCCCTCGCCCTCGCCGGACACGCTGAACTTGTGGCCGTTT
ACGTCGCCGTCCAGCTCGACCAGGATGGGCACCACCCCGGTGAACAGCTCCTCGCCCTTGCTCACCATTT
TGTCCCGGGGGATCCACTAGTTCTAGAATCCGGGGTTTTTTCTCCTTGACGTTAAAGTATAGAGGTATAT
TAACAATTTTTTGTTGATACTTTTATTACATTTGAATAAAAAGTAATACAAACCGAAAATGTTGAAAGTA
TTAGTTAAAGTGGTTATGCAGTTTTTGCATTTATATATCTGTTAATAGATCAAAAATCATCGCTTCGCTG
ATTAATTACCCCANAAATAAGGCTAAAAAACTAATCGCATTATCATCCTATGGTTGTTAATTTGATTCGT
TCATTTGAAGGTTTGTGGGGCCAGGTTACTGCCAATTTTTCCTCT
